Addgene plasmid #156595: pD649-HAsp-CD58-Fc(DAPA)-AviTag-6xHis
Purpose: Mammalian expression of cell-surface protein extracellular domain fused to Fc(DAPA)-Avi-6xHis. Protein is secreted from cells.
Depositing lab: Chris Garcia. Depositing organization: Stanford University. Publication: A Human IgSF Cell-Surface Interactome Reveals a Complex Network of Protein-Protein Interactions. Wojtowicz WM, Vielmetter J, Fernandes RA, Siepe DH, Eastman CL, Chisholm GB, Cox S, Klock H, Anderson PW, Rue SM, Miller JJ, Glaser SM, Bragstad ML, Vance J, Lam AW, Lesley SA, Zinn K, Garcia KC. Cell. 2020 Aug 20;182(4):1027-1043.e17. doi: 10.1016/j.cell.2020.07.025. PubMed 32822567.
Backbone
  Vector backbone: pD649
  Backbone size w/o insert (bp): 6106
  Vector type: Mammalian Expression
Growth in bacteria
  Bacterial resistance: Ampicillin, 100 μg/mL
  Growth temperature: 37°C
  Growth strain: DH5alpha
  Copy number: High Copy
Gene/Insert
  Gene/Insert name: CD58 (alt name: LFA3)
  Species: H. sapiens (human)
  Insert size (bp): 561
  Mutation: Fc region of human IgG contains D265A and P329A mutations (DAPA)
  Entrez Gene: CD58 (a.k.a. LFA-3, LFA3, ag3)
  Promoter: CMV/SP6
  Tag / fusion protein: Fc(DAPA)-AviTag-6xHis (C terminal on backbone)
  Cloning method: Restriction Enzyme; 5′ cloning site GCGGCCGC (not destroyed); 3′ cloning site GGCGCGCC (not destroyed)
  Sequencing primers: 5′ ATTTAGGTGACACTATAG; 3′ CACGTACCAGTTGAACTTCACC
Resource information
  A portion of this plasmid was derived from a plasmid made by: synthesis by ThermoFisher
Terms and licenses: Academic/Nonprofit Terms; Industry Terms: Not Available to Industry
Depositor comments: Some plasmids in this collection may have an IS4-like element ISVsa5 family transposase upstream of the CMV promoter.
How to cite: pD649-HAsp-CD58-Fc(DAPA)-AviTag-6xHis was a gift from Chris Garcia (Addgene plasmid # 156595 ; http://n2t.net/addgene:156595 ; RRID:Addgene_156595)
