[The description below was written by a language model from this plasmid's Addgene catalogue record and pLannotate feature annotations shown in this document.]
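Description:
pD649-HAsp-CD58-Fc(DAPA)-AviTag-6xHis is a mammalian expression plasmid built on the pD649 backbone for producing a secreted, soluble form of the extracellular domain of human CD58 (LFA-3), the ligand of the T-cell glycoprotein CD2. It is maintained at high copy in E. coli through a ColE1/pUC-type origin and selected with ampicillin via the β-lactamase gene. The annotation also picks up short remnants of other elements (KanR, lacZα, rrnB T2 terminator, a partial f1 origin) that appear to be backbone leftovers rather than functional parts.

Expression is driven by the CMV immediate-early enhancer and promoter, followed by a fragment of CMV intron A and an SP6 promoter, which can serve for in vitro transcription or as a sequencing primer site. The open reading frame begins with a signal peptide: the construct name indicates an HA signal peptide, whereas the automated annotation matched part of this region to a mouse IgH signal sequence. It continues with the 561 bp CD58 ectodomain, cloned between retained NotI and AscI sites, and then the human IgG1 Fc region carrying the D265A and P329A (DAPA) substitutions, generally used to reduce Fc effector interactions. A C-terminal AviTag allows site-specific biotinylation by BirA, and a 6xHis tag allows metal-affinity purification; these tags are listed in the catalogue fields but are not individually annotated. A bGH polyadenylation signal terminates the transcript. A separate SV40/EM7-driven cassette carries a puromycin resistance gene with an SV40 poly(A) signal, offering selection in mammalian cells.

The plasmid belongs to a collection used to map human IgSF cell-surface protein–protein interactions. The depositor notes that some plasmids in the collection may carry an IS4-like transposase upstream of the CMV promoter, but no such feature is annotated here.
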