Features (pLannotate 1.2.2; 21 found; start..end, strand, type, name):
    119..143     -  CDS            KanR (fragment): aminoglycoside phosphotransferase; aph(3')-Ia; confers resistance to kanamycin
    254..842     +  rep_origin     ori: high-copy-number ColE1/pMB1/pBR322/pUC origin of replication
   1067..1084    +  terminator     rrnB T2 terminator (fragment): transcription terminator T2 from the E. coli rrnB gene
   1109..1128    -  CDS            lacZα (fragment): LacZα fragment of β-galactosidase; lacZ fragment
   1584..1600    +  protein_bind   lac operator: The lac repressor binds to the lac operator to inhibit transcription in E. coli. This inhibition can be relieved by adding lactose or isopropyl-β-D-thiogalactopyranoside (IPTG). lac repressor encoded by lacI
   1843..2146    +  enhancer       CMV enhancer: human cytomegalovirus immediate early enhancer
   2147..2350    +  promoter       CMV promoter: human cytomegalovirus (CMV) immediate early promoter
   2486..2529    +  intron         CMV intron (fragment): modified intron A from human cytomegalovirus
   2581..2599    +  promoter       SP6 promoter: promoter for bacteriophage SP6 RNA polymerase
   2603..2640    +  CDS            IgH signal sequence (fragment): signal sequence from the mouse immunoglobulin heavy chain variable region
   2749..3309    +  CDS            CD58 (fragment): LFA3_HUMAN - Also known as LFA3. Experimental evidence at protein level: Swiss-Prot protein existence level 1. Ligand of the T-lymphocyte CD2 glycoprotein. This interaction is important in mediating thymocyte interactions with thymic epithelial cells, antigen-independent and -dependent interactions of T-lymphocytes with target cells and antigen-presenting cells and the T-lymphocyte rosetting with erythrocytes. In addition, the LFA-3/CD2 interaction may prime response by both the CD2+ and LFA-3+ cells. From Homo sapiens (Human).
   3325..4002    +  CDS            IGHG1 (fragment): IGHG1_HUMAN - Experimental evidence at protein level: Swiss-Prot protein existence level 1. Constant region of immunoglobulin heavy chains. Immunoglobulins, also known as antibodies, are membrane-bound or secreted glycoproteins produced by B lymphocytes. In the recognition phase of humoral immunity, the membrane-bound immunoglobulins serve as receptors which, upon binding of a specific antigen, trigger the clonal expansion and differentiation of B lymphocytes into immunoglobulins- secreting plasma cells. Secreted immunoglobulins mediate the effector phase of humoral immunity, which results in
   4217..4328    +  polyA_signal   bGH poly(A) signal: bovine growth hormone polyadenylation signal
   4329..4437    +  rep_origin     f1 ori (fragment): f1 bacteriophage origin of replication; arrow indicates direction of (+) strand synthesis
   4451..4780    +  promoter       SV40 promoter: SV40 enhancer and early promoter
   4828..4875    +  promoter       EM7 promoter: synthetic bacterial promoter&nbsp
   4894..5493    +  CDS            PuroR (fragment): puromycin N-acetyltransferase; pac from Streptomyces; confers resistance to puromycin
   5503..5628    +  CDS            ble (fragment): BLE_KLEPN - Experimental evidence at protein level: Swiss-Prot protein existence level 1. Binding protein with a strong affinity to the bleomycin family of antibiotics. Binds to CL990; an antimitotic-antibiotic compound. From Klebsiella pneumoniae.
   5623..5744    +  polyA_signal   SV40 poly(A) signal: SV40 polyadenylation signal
   5797..6657    -  CDS            AmpR: β-lactamase; bla; confers resistance to ampicillin, carbenicillin, and related antibiotics
   6660..89      -  promoter       AmpR promoter (fragment) (across the origin): bla
>Addgene plasmid #156595 | pD649-HAsp-CD58-Fc(DAPA)-AviTag-6xHis | depositor full sequence | sequence record 302299 | Full Sequence
TTTCAATATTATTGAAGCATTTATCAGGGTTATTGTCTCATGAGCGGATACATATTTGAATGTATTTAGA
AAAATAAACAAATAGGGGTCAGTGTTACAACCAATTAACCAATTCTGAACATTATCGCGAGCCCATTTAT
ACCTGAATATGGCTCATAACACCCCTTGCTCATGACCAAAATCCCTTAACGTGAGTTACGCGCGCGTCGT
TCCACTGAGCGTCAGACCCCGTAGAAAAGATCAAAGGATCTTCTTGAGATCCTTTTTTTCTGCGCGTAAT
CTGCTGCTTGCAAACAAAAAAACCACCGCTACCAGCGGTGGTTTGTTTGCCGGATCAAGAGCTACCAACT
CTTTTTCCGAAGGTAACTGGCTTCAGCAGAGCGCAGATACCAAATACTGTTCTTCTAGTGTAGCCGTAGT
TAGCCCACCACTTCAAGAACTCTGTAGCACCGCCTACATACCTCGCTCTGCTAATCCTGTTACCAGTGGC
TGCTGCCAGTGGCGATAAGTCGTGTCTTACCGGGTTGGACTCAAGACGATAGTTACCGGATAAGGCGCAG
CGGTCGGGCTGAACGGGGGGTTCGTGCACACAGCCCAGCTTGGAGCGAACGACCTACACCGAACTGAGAT
ACCTACAGCGTGAGCTATGAGAAAGCGCCACGCTTCCCGAAGGGAGAAAGGCGGACAGGTATCCGGTAAG
CGGCAGGGTCGGAACAGGAGAGCGCACGAGGGAGCTTCCAGGGGGAAACGCCTGGTATCTTTATAGTCCT
GTCGGGTTTCGCCACCTCTGACTTGAGCGTCGATTTTTGTGATGCTCGTCAGGGGGGCGGAGCCTATGGA
AAAACGCCAGCAACGCGGCCTTTTTACGGTTCCTGGCCTTTTGCTGGCCTTTTGCTCACATGTTCTTTCC
TGCGTTATCCCCTGATTCTGTGGATAACCGTATTACCGCCTTTGAGTGAGCTGATACCGCTCGCCGCAGC
CGAACGACCGAGCGCAGCGAGTCAGTGAGCGAGGAAGCGGAAGGCGAGAGTAGGGAACTGCCAGGCATCA
AACTAAGCAGAAGGCCCCTGACGGATGGCCTTTTTGCGTTTCTACAAACTCTTTCTGTGTTGTAAAACGA
CGGCCAGTCTTAAGCTCGGGCCCCCTGGGCGGTTCTGATAACGAGTAATCGTTAATCCGCAAATAACGTA
AAAACCCGCTTCGGCGGGTTTTTTTATGGGGGGAGTTTAGGGAAAGAGCATTTGTCAGAATATTTAAGGG
CGCCTGTCACTTTGCTTGATATATGAGAATTATTTAACCTTATAAATGAGAAAAAAGCAACGCACTTTAA
ATAAGATACGTTGCTTTTTCGATTGATGAACACCTATAATTAAACTATTCATCTATTATTTATGATTTTT
TGTATATACAATATTTCTAGTTTGTTAAAGAGAATTAAGAAAATAAATCTCGAAAATAATAAAGGGAAAA
TCAGTTTTTGATATCAAAATTATACATGTCAACGATAATACAAAATATAATACAAACTATAAGATGTTAT
CAGTATTTATTATCATTTAGAATAAATTTTGTGTCGCCCTTAATTGTGAGCGGATAACAATTACGAGCTT
CATGCACAGTGGCGTTGACTCAATATTGGCCATTAGCCATATTATTCATTGGTTATATAGCATAAATCAA
TATTGGCTATTGGCCATTGCATACGTTGTATCTATATCATAATATGTACATTTATATTGGCTCATGTCCA
ATATGACCGCCATGTTGGCATTGATTATTGACTAGTTATTAATAGTAATCAATTACGGGGTCATTAGTTC
ATAGCCCATATATGGAGTTCCGCGTTACATAACTTACGGTAAATGGCCCGCCTGGCTGACCGCCCAACGA
CCCCCGCCCATTGACGTCAATAATGACGTATGTTCCCATAGTAACGCCAATAGGGACTTTCCATTGACGT
CAATGGGTGGAGTATTTACGGTAAACTGCCCACTTGGCAGTACATCAAGTGTATCATATGCCAAGTACGC
CCCCTATTGACGTCAATGACGGTAAATGGCCCGCCTGGCATTATGCCCAGTACATGACCTTATGGGACTT
TCCTACTTGGCAGTACATCTACGTATTAGTCATCGCTATTACCATGGTGATGCGGTTTTGGCAGTACATC
AATGGGCGTGGATAGCGGTTTGACTCACGGGGATTTCCAAGTCTCCACCCCATTGACGTCAATGGGAGTT
TGTTTTGGCACCAAAATCAACGGGACTTTCCAAAATGTCGTAACAACTCCGCCCCATTGACGCAAATGGG
CGGTAGGCGTGTACGGTGGGAGGTCTATATAAGCAGAGCTCGTTTAGTGAACCGTCAGATCGCCTGGAGA
CGCCATCCACGCTGTTTTGACCTCCATAGAAGACACCGGGACCGATCCAGCCTCCGCGGCCGGGAACGGT
GCATTGGAACGCGGATTCCCCGTGCCAAGAGTGACGTAAGTACCGCCTATAGAGTCTATAGGCCCACCCC
CTTGGCTTCGTTAGAACGCGGCTACAATTAATACATAACCTTATGTATCATACACATACGATTTAGGTGA
CACTATAGAATAACATCCACTTTGCCTTTCTCTCCACAGGTGTCCACTCCCAGGTCCAACTGCACCTCGG
TTCTATCGAAAACGCGCCTGCTAGCGCCACCATGAAGACCATCATTGCCCTGAGCTACATCTTCTGCCTG
GTGTTCGCTGCGGCCGCCTTTAGTCAGCAGATCTATGGCGTGGTGTACGGCAACGTGACCTTCCACGTGC
CAAGCAACGTGCCCCTGAAAGAGGTGCTCTGGAAGAAACAGAAAGACAAGGTGGCCGAGCTGGAAAACAG
CGAGTTCAGAGCCTTCAGCAGCTTCAAGAACCGGGTGTACCTGGATACCGTGTCCGGCAGCCTGACCATC
TACAATCTGACCAGCAGCGACGAGGACGAGTACGAGATGGAAAGCCCCAACATCACCGACACCATGAAGT
TCTTTCTGTACGTGCTGGAAAGCCTGCCTTCTCCTACACTGACATGCGCCCTGACCAATGGCAGCATCGA
GGTGCAGTGTATGATCCCCGAGCACTACAACAGCCACCGGGGCCTGATCATGTACAGCTGGGATTGCCCC
ATGGAACAGTGCAAGCGGAACAGCACCAGCATCTACTTCAAGATGGAAAACGACCTGCCGCAGAAAATCC
AGTGCACCCTGAGCAACCCTCTGTTCAACACCACCAGCAGCATCATCCTGACCACATGCATCCCTAGCAG
CGGCCACAGCAGACACAGAGGCGCGCCGGGCGGCGACAAGACCCACACCTGCCCCCCCTGCCCAGCTCCA
GAACTGCTGGGAGGGCCTTCCGTGTTCCTGTTCCCCCCCAAGCCCAAGGACACCCTGATGATCAGCAGGA
CCCCCGAGGTGACCTGCGTGGTGGTGGCCGTGTCCCACGAGGACCCAGAGGTGAAGTTCAACTGGTACGT
GGACGGCGTGGAGGTGCACAACGCCAAGACCAAGCCCAGAGAGGAGCAGTACAACAGCACCTACAGGGTG
GTGTCCGTGCTGACCGTGCTGCACCAGGACTGGCTGAACGGCAAAGAATACAAGTGCAAAGTCTCCAACA
AGGCCCTGGCTGCCCCAATCGAAAAGACAATCAGCAAGGCCAAGGGCCAGCCACGGGAGCCCCAGGTGTA
CACCCTGCCCCCCAGCCGGGAGGAGATGACCAAGAACCAGGTGTCCCTGACCTGTCTGGTGAAGGGCTTC
TACCCCAGCGATATCGCCGTGGAGTGGGAGAGCAACGGCCAGCCCGAGAACAACTACAAGACCACCCCCC
CAGTGCTGGACAGCGACGGCAGCTTCTTCCTGTACAGCAAGCTGACCGTGGACAAGTCCAGGTGGCAGCA
GGGCAACGTGTTCAGCTGCAGCGTGATGCACGAGGCCCTGCACAACCACTACACCCAGAAGTCCCTGAGC
CTGAGCCCCGGCGGCAGCGGTCTTAATGATATTTTCGAGGCTCAGAAGATTGAGTGGCATGAACACCACC
ACCATCACCACTAAGGCCGGCCTGTAGTCACTGGCACAACGCGTTACCCGGTAAGCCAATCGGGTATACA
CGGTCGTCATACTGCAGACAGGGTTCTTCTACTTTGCAAGATAGTCTTGAGTAGTAAAATAAATAGATAG
AGAAAATCAGCCTCGACTGTGCCTTCTAGTTGCCAGCCATCTGTTGTTTGCCCCTCCCCCGTGCCTTCCT
TGACCCTGGAAGGTGCCACTCCCACTGTCCTTTCCTAATAAAATGAGGAAATTGCATCACAACACTCAAC
CCTATCTCGGTCTATTCTTTTGATTTATAAGGGATTTTGCCGATTTCGGCCTATTGGTTAAAAAATGAGC
TGATTTAACAAAAATTTAACGCGAATTAATTCTGTGGAATGTGTGTCAGTTAGGGTGTGGAAAGTCCCCA
GGCTCCCCAGCAGGCAGAAGTATGCAAAGCATGCATCTCAATTAGTCAGCAACCAGGTGTGGAAAGTCCC
CAGGCTCCCCAGCAGGCAGAAGTATGCAAAGCATGCATCTCAATTAGTCAGCAACCATAGTCCCGCCCCT
AACTCCGCCCATCCCGCCCCTAACTCCGCCCAGTTCCGCCCATTCTCCGCCCCATGGCTGACTAATTTTT
TTTATTTATGCAGAGGCCGAGGCCGCCTCTGCCTCTGAGCTATTCCAGAAGTAGTGAGGAGGCTTTTTTG
GAGGCCTAGGCTTTTGCAAAAAGCTCCCGGGAGCTTGTATATCCATTTTCGGATCTGATCAGCACGTGTT
GACAATTAATCATCGGCATAGTATATCGGCATAGTATAATACGACAAGGTGAGGAACTAAACCATGACCG
AGTACAAGCCCACGGTGCGCCTCGCCACCCGCGACGACGTCCCCAGGGCCGTACGCACCCTCGCCGCCGC
GTTCGCCGACTACCCCGCCACGCGCCACACCGTCGATCCGGACCGCCACATCGAGCGGGTCACCGAGCTG
CAAGAACTCTTCCTCACGCGCGTCGGGCTCGACATCGGCAAGGTGTGGGTCGCGGACGACGGCGCCGCGG
TGGCGGTCTGGACCACGCCGGAGAGCGTCGAAGCGGGGGCGGTGTTCGCCGAGATCGGCCCGCGCATGGC
CGAGTTGAGCGGTTCCCGGCTGGCCGCGCAGCAACAGATGGAAGGCCTCCTGGCGCCGCACCGGCCCAAG
GAGCCCGCGTGGTTCCTGGCCACCGTCGGCGTCTCGCCCGACCACCAGGGCAAGGGTCTGGGCAGCGCCG
TCGTGCTCCCCGGAGTGGAGGCGGCCGAGCGCGCCGGGGTGCCCGCCTTCCTGGAGACATCCGCGCCCCG
CAACCTCCCCTTCTACGAGCGGCTCGGCTTCACCGTCACCGCCGACGTCGAGGTGCCCGAAGGACCGCGC
ACCTGGTGCATGACCCGCAAGCCCGGTGCCTGACACGTGCTACGAGATTTCGATTCCACCGCCGCCTTCT
ATGAAAGGTTGGGCTTCGGAATCGTTTTCCGGGACGCCGGCTGGATGATCCTCCAGCGCGGGGATCTCAT
GCTGGAGTTCTTCGCCCACCCCAACTTGTTTATTGCAGCTTATAATGGTTACAAATAAAGCAATAGCATC
ACAAATTTCACAAATAAAGCATTTTTTTCACTGCATTCTAGTTGTGGTTTGTCCAAACTCATCAATGTAT
CTTATCATGTCTGTATACCGTCGACCTCTAGCTAGAGCTTGGCGTAATCATGGTCATTACCAATGCTTAA
TCAGTGAGGCACCTATCTCAGCGATCTGTCTATTTCGTTCATCCATAGTTGCCTGACTCCCCGTCGTGTA
GATAACTACGATACGGGAGGGCTTACCATCTGGCCCCAGCGCTGCGATGATACCGCGAGAACCACGCTCA
CCGGCTCCGGATTTATCAGCAATAAACCAGCCAGCCGGAAGGGCCGAGCGCAGAAGTGGTCCTGCAACTT
TATCCGCCTCCATCCAGTCTATTAATTGTTGCCGGGAAGCTAGAGTAAGTAGTTCGCCAGTTAATAGTTT
GCGCAACGTTGTTGCCATCGCTACAGGCATCGTGGTGTCACGCTCGTCGTTTGGTATGGCTTCATTCAGC
TCCGGTTCCCAACGATCAAGGCGAGTTACATGATCCCCCATGTTGTGCAAAAAAGCGGTTAGCTCCTTCG
GTCCTCCGATCGTTGTCAGAAGTAAGTTGGCCGCAGTGTTATCACTCATGGTTATGGCAGCACTGCATAA
TTCTCTTACTGTCATGCCATCCGTAAGATGCTTTTCTGTGACTGGTGAGTACTCAACCAAGTCATTCTGA
GAATAGTGTATGCGGCGACCGAGTTGCTCTTGCCCGGCGTCAATACGGGATAATACCGCGCCACATAGCA
GAACTTTAAAAGTGCTCATCATTGGAAAACGTTCTTCGGGGCGAAAACTCTCAAGGATCTTACCGCTGTT
GAGATCCAGTTCGATGTAACCCACTCGTGCACCCAACTGATCTTCAGCATCTTTTACTTTCACCAGCGTT
TCTGGGTGAGCAAAAACAGGAAGGCAAAATGCCGCAAAAAAGGGAATAAGGGCGACACGGAAATGTTGAA
TACTCATATTCTTCCTT
