>Addgene plasmid #156595 | pD649-HAsp-CD58-Fc(DAPA)-AviTag-6xHis | depositor partial sequence | sequence record 302300 | insert (extracellular domain)
TTTAGTCAGCAGATCTATGGCGTGGTGTACGGCAACGTGACCTTCCACGTGCCAAGCAACGTGCCCCTGA
AAGAGGTGCTCTGGAAGAAACAGAAAGACAAGGTGGCCGAGCTGGAAAACAGCGAGTTCAGAGCCTTCAG
CAGCTTCAAGAACCGGGTGTACCTGGATACCGTGTCCGGCAGCCTGACCATCTACAATCTGACCAGCAGC
GACGAGGACGAGTACGAGATGGAAAGCCCCAACATCACCGACACCATGAAGTTCTTTCTGTACGTGCTGG
AAAGCCTGCCTTCTCCTACACTGACATGCGCCCTGACCAATGGCAGCATCGAGGTGCAGTGTATGATCCC
CGAGCACTACAACAGCCACCGGGGCCTGATCATGTACAGCTGGGATTGCCCCATGGAACAGTGCAAGCGG
AACAGCACCAGCATCTACTTCAAGATGGAAAACGACCTGCCGCAGAAAATCCAGTGCACCCTGAGCAACC
CTCTGTTCAACACCACCAGCAGCATCATCCTGACCACATGCATCCCTAGCAGCGGCCACAGCAGACACAG
A
